Addgene plasmid #142986: TFORF2766
Purpose: Lentiviral vector for overexpressing transcription factor ORFs with unique 24-bp barcodes. Barcodes facilitate identification of transcription factors in pooled screens.
Depositing lab: Feng Zhang. Depositing organization: Broad Institute. Publication: A transcription factor atlas of directed differentiation. Joung J, Ma S, Tay T, Geiger-Schuller KR, Kirchgatterer PC, Verdine VK, Guo B, Arias-Garcia MA, Allen WE, Singh A, Kuksenko O, Abudayyeh OO, Gootenberg JS, Fu Z, Macrae RK, Buenrostro JD, Regev A, Zhang F. Cell. 2023 Jan 5;186(1):209-229.e26. doi: 10.1016/j.cell.2022.11.026. PubMed 36608654.
Backbone
  Vector backbone: pLX_TRC317
  Backbone manufacturer: Broad Institute Genetic Perturbation Platform
  Backbone size w/o insert (bp): 8264
  Vector type: Mammalian Expression, Lentiviral
  Selectable markers: Puromycin
Growth in bacteria
  Bacterial resistance: Ampicillin, 100 μg/mL
  Growth temperature: 37°C
  Growth strain: NEB Stable
  Copy number: High Copy
Gene/Insert
  Gene/Insert name: ZKSCAN7
  Species: H. sapiens (human)
  Insert size (bp): 1223
  Entrez Gene: ZNF167 (a.k.a. ZFP, ZNF64, ZNF448, ZKSCAN7, FLJ12738)
  Promoter: EF1a
  Cloning method: Unknown
  Sequencing primers: 5′ GGGTGGAGACTGAAGTTAGGCCAG; 3′ CACATAGCGTAAAAGGAGCAACATAG
Terms and licenses: Academic/Nonprofit Terms; Industry Terms: Not Available to Industry
Depositor comments: NM_001288592,ENST00000447279 . The transcription factor ORF portion of this plasmid was synthesized by Genewiz. Please test multiple small colonies in case of plasmid recombination. To make this collection available in a timely manner, a portion of this collection was not fully sequenced by Addgene. If an Addgene verified full plasmid sequence is not available, please contact us prior to placing an order to request the full sequence.
How to cite: TFORF2766 was a gift from Feng Zhang (Addgene plasmid # 142986 ; http://n2t.net/addgene:142986 ; RRID:Addgene_142986)
