[The description below was written by a language model from this plasmid's Addgene catalogue record and pLannotate feature annotations shown in this document.]
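Description:
TFORF2766 is a third-generation-style, self-inactivating lentiviral expression plasmid built on the pLX_TRC317 backbone and carrying a human ZKSCAN7 (ZNF167) open reading frame, a KRAB/SCAN zinc-finger protein thought to act in transcriptional regulation. It belongs to a barcoded transcription factor ORF collection in which each clone carries a unique 24-bp barcode, so that the factor delivered to a cell can be identified by sequencing in pooled overexpression screens, such as those for directed differentiation. In bacteria the plasmid is maintained by a high-copy ColE1/pUC-type origin with ampicillin resistance. An f1 origin and remnants of a lac/T3/T7 cloning region are also present. The depositor cautions that recombination can occur, as is common for LTR-containing plasmids.

The viral genome is transcribed from an RSV promoter fused to a truncated HIV-1 5' LTR, followed by the Ψ packaging signal with a gag fragment, the RRE for Rev-dependent nuclear export, and a cPPT/CTS element. It ends in a ΔU3 3' LTR that inactivates LTR promoter activity after integration, with an SV40 poly(A) signal downstream. Two cassettes sit inside this unit. An SV40 early promoter drives puromycin N-acetyltransferase for selecting transduced mammalian cells, and the constitutive EF-1α promoter drives the synthesized ZKSCAN7 ORF, with a WPRE downstream to enhance transcript expression. The annotation matches only about 760 bp of the listed 1,223-bp insert to the reference ZKSCAN7 protein, which may reflect the specific isoform cited by the depositor. The barcode is not annotated as a feature, so the record does not give its position.
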