Features (pLannotate 1.2.2; 31 found; start..end, strand, type, name):
      5..231     +  promoter       RSV promoter: Rous sarcoma virus enhancer/promoter
    232..412     +  LTR            5' LTR (truncated): truncated 5' long terminal repeat (LTR) from HIV-1
    459..584     +  misc_feature   HIV-1 Ψ: packaging signal of human immunodeficiency virus type 1
    568..931     +  CDS            HIV-1 gag (fragment): gag protein from human immunodeficiency virus 1; gag
   1077..1310    +  misc_feature   RRE: The Rev response element (RRE) of HIV-1 allows for Rev-dependent mRNA export from the nucleus to the cytoplasm.
   1687..1713    +  CDS            Rev (fragment): human immunodeficiency virus 1 (HIV-1) Rev protein; rev; enhances nuclear export of unspliced and incompletely spliced viral mRNAs
   1720..1743    +  promoter       SV40 promoter (fragment): SV40 early promoter
   1744..1815    +  promoter       SV40 promoter (fragment): SV40 enhancer and early promoter
   1839..1974    +  rep_origin     SV40 ori: SV40 origin of replication
   2020..2616    +  CDS            PuroR (fragment): puromycin N-acetyltransferase; pac from Streptomyces; confers resistance to puromycin
   2665..2782    +  misc_feature   cPPT/CTS: central polypurine tract and central termination sequence of HIV-1
   2847..2913    +  CDS            small t antigen (fragment): SV40 (simian virus 40) small t antigen
   2920..4098    +  promoter       EF-1α promoter: strong constitutive promoter for human elongation factor EF-1α
   4100..4861    +  CDS            ZKSCAN7 (fragment): ZKSC7_HUMAN - Also known as ZNF167, ZNF448, ZNF64. Experimental evidence at protein level: Swiss-Prot protein existence level 1. May be involved in transcriptional regulation. From Homo sapiens (Human).
   5249..5302    +  promoter       U6 promoter (fragment): RNA polymerase III promoter for human U6 snRNA
   5344..5932    +  misc_feature   WPRE: woodchuck hepatitis virus posttranscriptional regulatory element
   5983..6002    +  misc_feature   cPPT/CTS (fragment): central polypurine tract and central termination sequence of HIV-1
   6004..6237    +  LTR            3' LTR (ΔU3): self-inactivating 3' long terminal repeat (LTR) from HIV-1
   6315..6436    +  polyA_signal   SV40 poly(A) signal: SV40 polyadenylation signal
   6476..6611    +  rep_origin     SV40 ori: SV40 origin of replication
   6632..6650    -  promoter       T7 promoter: promoter for bacteriophage T7 RNA polymerase
   6658..6813    +  CDS            lacZα (fragment): LacZα fragment of β-galactosidase; lacZ fragment
   6818..7246    +  rep_origin     f1 ori (sequence partly withheld): f1 bacteriophage origin of replication; arrow indicates direction of (+) strand synthesis
   7299..7403    +  promoter       AmpR promoter: bla
   7404..8264    +  CDS            AmpR: β-lactamase; bla; confers resistance to ampicillin, carbenicillin, and related antibiotics
   8435..9023    +  rep_origin     ori: high-copy-number ColE1/pMB1/pBR322/pUC origin of replication
   9206..9298    +  CDS            lacI (fragment): lac repressor; lacI; The lac repressor binds to the lac operator to inhibit transcription in E. coli. This inhibition can be relieved by adding lactose or isopropyl-β-D-thiogalactopyranoside (IPTG).
   9311..9332    +  protein_bind   CAP binding site: CAP binding activates transcription in the presence of cAMP. E. coli catabolite activator protein
   9347..9377    +  promoter       lac promoter: promoter for the E. coli lac operon
   9385..9401    +  protein_bind   lac operator: The lac repressor binds to the lac operator to inhibit transcription in E. coli. This inhibition can be relieved by adding lactose or isopropyl-β-D-thiogalactopyranoside (IPTG). lac repressor encoded by lacI
   9446..9464    +  promoter       T3 promoter: promoter for bacteriophage T3 RNA polymerase
>Addgene plasmid #142986 | TFORF2766 | addgene full sequence | sequence record 397277 | Addgene NGS Result
TTAATGTAGTCTTATGCAATACTCTTGTAGTCTTGCAACATGGTAACGATGAGTTAGCAACATGCCTTAC
AAGGAGAGAAAAAGCACCGTGCATGCCGATTGGTGGAAGTAAGGTGGTACGATCGTGCCTTATTAGGAAG
GCAACAGACGGGTCTGACATGGATTGGACGAACCACTGAATTGCCGCATTGCAGAGATATTGTATTTAAG
TGCCTAGCTCGATACATAAACGGGTCTCTCTGGTTAGACCAGATCTGAGCCTGGGAGCTCTCTGGCTAAC
TAGGGAACCCACTGCTTAAGCCTCAATAAAGCTTGCCTTGAGTGCTTCAAGTAGTGTGTGCCCGTCTGTT
GTGTGACTCTGGTAACTAGAGATCCCTCAGACCCTTTTAGTCAGTGTGGAAAATCTCTAGCAGTGGCGCC
CGAACAGGGACTTGAAAGCGAAAGGGAAACCAGAGGAGCTCTCTCGACGCAGGACTCGGCTTGCTGAAGC
GCGCACGGCAAGAGGCGAGGGGCGGCGACTGGTGAGTACGCCAAAAATTTTGACTAGCGGAGGCTAGAAG
GAGAGAGATGGGTGCGAGAGCGTCAGTATTAAGCGGGGGAGAATTAGATCGCGATGGGAAAAAATTCGGT
TAAGGCCAGGGGGAAAGAAAAAATATAAATTAAAACATATAGTATGGGCAAGCAGGGAGCTAGAACGATT
CGCAGTTAATCCTGGCCTGTTAGAAACATCAGAAGGCTGTAGACAAATACTGGGACAGCTACAACCATCC
CTTCAGACAGGATCAGAAGAACTTAGATCATTATATAATACAGTAGCAACCCTCTATTGTGTGCATCAAA
GGATAGAGATAAAAGACACCAAGGAAGCTTTAGACAAGATAGAGGAAGAGCAAAACAAAAGTAAGACCAC
CGCACAGCAAGCGGCCGCTGATCTTCAGACCTGGAGGAGGAGATATGAGGGACAATTGGAGAAGTGAATT
ATATAAATATAAAGTAGTAAAAATTGAACCATTAGGAGTAGCACCCACCAAGGCAAAGAGAAGAGTGGTG
CAGAGAGAAAAAAGAGCAGTGGGAATAGGAGCTTTGTTCCTTGGGTTCTTGGGAGCAGCAGGAAGCACTA
TGGGCGCAGCGTCAATGACGCTGACGGTACAGGCCAGACAATTATTGTCTGGTATAGTGCAGCAGCAGAA
CAATTTGCTGAGGGCTATTGAGGCGCAACAGCATCTGTTGCAACTCACAGTCTGGGGCATCAAGCAGCTC
CAGGCAAGAATCCTGGCTGTGGAAAGATACCTAAAGGATCAACAGCTCCTGGGGATTTGGGGTTGCTCTG
GAAAACTCATTTGCACCACTGCTGTGCCTTGGAATGCTAGTTGGAGTAATAAATCTCTGGAACAGATTTG
GAATCACACGACCTGGATGGAGTGGGACAGAGAAATTAACAATTACACAAGCTTAATACACTCCTTAATT
GAAGAATCGCAAAACCAGCAAGAAAAGAATGAACAAGAATTATTGGAATTAGATAAATGGGCAAGTTTGT
GGAATTGGTTTAACATAACAAATTGGCTGTGGTATATAAAATTATTCATAATGATAGTAGGAGGCTTGGT
AGGTTTAAGAATAGTTTTTGCTGTACTTTCTATAGTGAATAGAGTTAGGCAGGGATATTCACCATTATCG
TTTCAGACCCACCTCCCAACCCCGAGGGGACCCATGCATTGCATCTCAATTAGTCAGCAACCAGGTGTGG
AAAGTCCCCAGGCTCCCCAGCAGGCAGAAGTATGCAAAGCATGCGTCTCAATTAGTCAGCAACCATAGTC
CCGCCCCTAACTCCGCCCATCCCGCCCCTAACTCCGCCCAGTTCCGCCCATTCTCCGCCCCATGGCTGAC
TAATTTTTTTTATTTATGCAGAGGCCGAGGCCGCCTCGGCCTCTGAGCTATTCCAGAAGTAGTGAGGAGG
CTTTTTTGGAGGCCTAGGCTTTTGCAAAAAGCTTTCTAGAGGTACCACCGGAGCTTACCATGACCGAGTA
CAAGCCCACGGTGCGCCTCGCCACCCGCGACGACGTCCCCAGGGCCGTACGCACCCTCGCCGCCGCGTTC
GCCGACTACCCCGCCACGCGCCACACCGTCGATCCGGACCGCCACATCGAGCGGGTCACCGAGCTGCAAG
AACTCTTCCTCACGCGCGTCGGGCTCGACATCGGCAAGGTGTGGGTCGCGGACGACGGCGCCGCCGTGGC
GGTCTGGACCACGCCGGAGAGCGTCGAAGCGGGGGCGGTGTTCGCCGAGATCGGCCCGCGCATGGCCGAG
TTGAGCGGTTCCCGGCTGGCCGCGCAGCAACAGATGGAAGGCCTCCTGGCGCCGCACCGGCCCAAGGAGC
CCGCGTGGTTCCTGGCCACCGTCGGCGTCTCGCCCGACCACCAGGGCAAGGGTCTGGGCAGCGCCGTCGT
GCTCCCCGGAGTGGAGGCGGCCGAGCGCGCCGGGGTGCCCGCCTTCCTGGAGACCTCCGCGCCCCGCAAC
CTCCCCTTCTACGAGCGGCTCGGCTTCACCGTCACCGCCGACGTCGAGGTGCCCGAAGGACCGCGCACCT
GGTGCATGACCCGCAAGCCCGGTGCCAGTTAACGAATTCTAGATCTTGAGACAAATGGCAGTATTCATCC
ACAATTTTAAAAGAAAAGGGGGGATTGGGGGGTACAGTGCAGGGGAAAGAATAGTAGACATAATAGCAAC
AGACATACAAACTAAAGAATTACAAAAACAAATTACAAAAATTCAAAATTTTCGGGTTTATTACAGGGAC
AGCAGAGATCCACTTTGGCGCCGGCTCGAGGCCTGCAGGTGCAAAGATGGATAAAGTTTTAAACAGAGAG
GAATCTTTGCAGCTAATGGACCTTCTAGGTCTTGAAAGGAGTGGGAATTGGCTCCGGTGCCCGTCAGTGG
GCAGAGCGCACATCGCCCACAGTCCCCGAGAAGTTGGGGGGAGGGGTCGGCAATTGAACCGGTGCCTAGA
GAAGGTGGCGCGGGGTAAACTGGGAAAGTGATGTCGTGTACTGGCTCCGCCTTTTTCCCGAGGGTGGGGG
AGAACCGTATATAAGTGCAGTAGTCGCCGTGAACGTTCTTTTTCGCAACGGGTTTGCCGCCAGAACACAG
GTAAGTGCCGTGTGTGGTTCCCGCGGGCCTGGCCTCTTTACGGGTTATGGCCCTTGCGTGCCTTGAATTA
CTTCCACCTGGCTGCAGTACGTGATTCTTGATCCCGAGCTTCGGGTTGGAAGTGGGTGGGAGAGTTCGAG
GCCTTGCGCTTAAGGAGCCCCTTCGCCTCGTGCTTGAGTTGAGGCCTGGCCTGGGCGCTGGGGCCGCCGC
GTGCGAATCTGGTGGCACCTTCGCGCCTGTCTCGCTGCTTTCGATAAGTCTCTAGCCATTTAAAATTTTT
GATGACCTGCTGCGACGCTTTTTTTCTGGCAAGATAGTCTTGTAAATGCGGGCCAAGATCTGCACACTGG
TATTTCGGTTTTTGGGGCCGCGGGCGGCGACGGGGCCCGTGCGTCCCAGCGCACATGTTCGGCGAGGCGG
GGCCTGCGAGCGCGGCCACCGAGAATCGGACGGGGGTAGTCTCAAGCTGGCCGGCCTGCTCTGGTGCCTG
GCCTCGCGCCGCCGTGTATCGCCCCGCCCTGGGCGGCAAGGCTGGCCCGGTCGGCACCAGTTGCGTGAGC
GGAAAGATGGCCGCTTCCCGGCCCTGCTGCAGGGAGCTCAAAATGGAGGACGCGGCGCTCGGGAGAGCGG
GCGGGTGAGTCACCCACACAAAGGAAAAGGGCCTTTCCGTCCTCAGCCGTCGCTTCATGTGACTCCACGG
AGTACCGGGCGCCGTCCAGGCACCTCGATTAGTTCTCGAGCTTTTGGAGTACGTCGTCTTTAGGTTGGGG
GGAGGGGTTTTATGCGATGGAGTTTCCCCACACTGAGTGGGTGGAGACTGAAGTTAGGCCAGCTTGGCAC
TTGATGTAATTCTCCTTGGAATTTGCCCTTTTTGAGTTTGGATCTTGGTTCATTCTCAAGCCTCAGACAG
TGGTTCAAAGTTTTTTTCTTCCATTTCAGGTGTCGTGAGGCTAGCACCGCCACCATGCATTTTGAGGAGA
CAACAGCTCTGGGTACAACAAAGGAATCTCCTCCTACCTCACCCCTCAGTGGGGGCTCAGCCCCTGGAGC
CCACCTGGAGCCTCCTTATGACCCAGGGACACACCACCTCCCCAGTGGGGACTTCGCTCAATGTACTTCT
CCAGTTCCTACCCTTCCTCAAGTGGGGAACTCAGGAGACCAAGCAGGGGCAACTGTACTTCGGATGGTCA
GGCCCCAGGATACTGTGGCATATGAGGACCTATCTGTAGACTACACTCAGAAGAAATGGAAAAGTCTCAC
ACTCAGTCAGAGAGCCCTGCAGTGGAACATGATGCCAGAAAATCACCATAGCATGGCCTCCTTGGGTGAG
AACATGATGAAGGGTTCAGAGTTGACTCCAAAGCAGGAATTTTTTAAAGGATCAGAGTCATCTAACAGGA
CATCAGGGGGACTCTTTGGGGTGGTTCCTGGGGCAGCAGAGACTGGAGATGTTTGTGAAGATACTTTCAA
GGAGTTAGAAGGACAAACCTCAGATGAAGAAGGGAGCAGACTAGAAAATGATTTCTTGGAAATAACAGAT
GAAGATAAGAAAAAATCCACAAAAGACAGATATGACAAATATAAGGAAGTTGGGGAACATCCACCTCTGT
CTTCCAGTCCTGTTGAACATGAAGGAGTTTTAAAGGGACAGAAATCCTATCGATGTGATGAATGTGGCAA
AGCTTTCAATCGGAGTTCTCACCTTATTGGCCATCAGAGAATCCACACTGGAGAGAAACCCTATGAGTGT
AATGAGTGTGGGAAGACCTTCAGGCAAACCTCCCAGCTCATTGTTCATCTCAGAACCCACACAGGGGAAA
AACCCTATGAATGCAGTGAGTGTGGAAAGGCCTATAGGCACAGCTCCCATCTCATTCAACACCAGAGACT
CCATAATGGGGAGAAACCCTATAAATGTAATGAATGTGCAAAAGCCTTTACTCAGAGTTCCCGACTCACT
GACCACCAGAGAACCCATACTGGGGAGAAACCTTATGAATGCAATGAGTGTGGAGAGGCATTCATTCGAA
GCAAAAGTCTTGCTCGACATCAGGTCCTGCACACTGGCTGGAGTACAATGGCGTAGTAATGAACTAGTCC
GTAACTTGAAAGTATTTCGATTTCTTGGCTTTATATATCTTGTGGAAAGGACGACTCGTAACCACAGCGA
GCTTATATACGCGTTAAGTCGACAATCAACCTCTGGATTACAAAATTTGTGAAAGATTGACTGGTATTCT
TAACTATGTTGCTCCTTTTACGCTATGTGGATACGCTGCTTTAATGCCTTTGTATCATGCTATTGCTTCC
CGTATGGCTTTCATTTTCTCCTCCTTGTATAAATCCTGGTTGCTGTCTCTTTATGAGGAGTTGTGGCCCG
TTGTCAGGCAACGTGGCGTGGTGTGCACTGTGTTTGCTGACGCAACCCCCACTGGTTGGGGCATTGCCAC
CACCTGTCAGCTCCTTTCCGGGACTTTCGCTTTCCCCCTCCCTATTGCCACGGCGGAACTCATCGCCGCC
TGCCTTGCCCGCTGCTGGACAGGGGCTCGGCTGTTGGGCACTGACAATTCCGTGGTGTTGTCGGGGAAAT
CATCGTCCTTTCCTTGGCTGCTCGCCTGTGTTGCCACCTGGATTCTGCGCGGGACGTCCTTCTGCTACGT
CCCTTCGGCCCTCAATCCAGCGGACCTTCCTTCCCGCGGCCTGCTGCCGGCTCTGCGGCCTCTTCCGCGT
CTTCGCCTTCGCCCTCAGACGAGTCGGATCTCCCTTTGGGCCGCCTCCCCGCGTCGACTTTAAGACCAAT
GACTTACAAGGCAGCTGTAGATCTTAGCCACTTTTTAAAAGAAAAGGGGGGACTGGAAGGGCTAATTCAC
TCCCAACGAAGACAAGATCTGCTTTTTGCTTGTACTGGGTCTCTCTGGTTAGACCAGATCTGAGCCTGGG
AGCTCTCTGGCTAACTAGGGAACCCACTGCTTAAGCCTCAATAAAGCTTGCCTTGAGTGCTTCAAGTAGT
GTGTGCCCGTCTGTTGTGTGACTCTGGTAACTAGAGATCCCTCAGACCCTTTTAGTCAGTGTGGAAAATC
TCTAGCAGTACGTATAGTAGTTCATGTCATCTTATTATTCAGTATTTATAACTTGCAAAGAAATGAATAT
CAGAGAGTGAGAGGAACTTGTTTATTGCAGCTTATAATGGTTACAAATAAAGCAATAGCATCACAAATTT
CACAAATAAAGCATTTTTTTCACTGCATTCTAGTTGTGGTTTGTCCAAACTCATCAATGTATCTTATCAT
GTCTGGCTCTAGCTATCCCGCCCCTAACTCCGCCCATCCCGCCCCTAACTCCGCCCAGTTCCGCCCATTC
TCCGCCCCATGGCTGACTAATTTTTTTTATTTATGCAGAGGCCGAGGCCGCCTCGGCCTCTGAGCTATTC
CAGAAGTAGTGAGGAGGCTTTTTTGGAGGCCTAGGGACGTACCCAATTCGCCCTATAGTGAGTCGTATTA
CGCGCGCTCACTGGCCGTCGTTTTACAACGTCGTGACTGGGAAAACCCTGGCGTTACCCAACTTAATCGC
CTTGCAGCACATCCCCCTTTCGCCAGCTGGCGTAATAGCGAAGAGGCCCGCACCGATCGCCCTTCCCAAC
AGTTGCGCAGCCTGAATGGCGAATGGG
[124 nt withheld, positions 6818-6941]
C
[91 nt withheld, positions 6943-7033]
A
[49 nt withheld, positions 7035-7083]
CCTTTGACGTTGGAGTCCACGTTCTTT
[37 nt withheld, positions 7111-7147]
ACCCTATCTCGGTCTATTCTTTTGATTTATAAGGGATTTTGCCGATTTCGGCCTATTGGTTAAAAAATGA
GCTGATTTAACAAAAATTTAACGCGAATTTTAACAAAATATTAACGCTTACAATTTAGGTGGCACTTTTC
GGGGAAATGTGCGCGGAACCCCTATTTGTTTATTTTTCTAAATACATTCAAATATGTATCCGCTCATGAG
ACAATAACCCTGATAAATGCTTCAATAATATTGAAAAAGGAAGAGTATGAGTATTCAACATTTCCGTGTC
GCCCTTATTCCCTTTTTTGCGGCATTTTGCCTTCCTGTTTTTGCTCACCCAGAAACGCTGGTGAAAGTAA
AAGATGCTGAAGATCAGTTGGGTGCACGAGTGGGTTACATCGAACTGGATCTCAACAGCGGTAAGATCCT
TGAGAGTTTTCGCCCCGAAGAACGTTTTCCAATGATGAGCACTTTTAAAGTTCTGCTATGTGGCGCGGTA
TTATCCCGTATTGACGCCGGGCAAGAGCAACTCGGTCGCCGCATACACTATTCTCAGAATGACTTGGTTG
AGTACTCACCAGTCACAGAAAAGCATCTTACGGATGGCATGACAGTAAGAGAATTATGCAGTGCTGCCAT
AACCATGAGTGATAACACTGCGGCCAACTTACTTCTGACAACGATCGGAGGACCGAAGGAGCTAACCGCT
TTTTTGCACAACATGGGGGATCATGTAACTCGCCTTGATCGTTGGGAACCGGAGCTGAATGAAGCCATAC
CAAACGACGAGCGTGACACCACGATGCCTGTAGCAATGGCAACAACGTTGCGCAAACTATTAACTGGCGA
ACTACTTACTCTAGCTTCCCGGCAACAATTAATAGACTGGATGGAGGCGGATAAAGTTGCAGGACCACTT
CTGCGCTCGGCCCTTCCGGCTGGCTGGTTTATTGCTGATAAATCTGGAGCCGGTGAGCGTGGGTCTCGCG
GTATCATTGCAGCACTGGGGCCAGATGGTAAGCCCTCCCGTATCGTAGTTATCTACACGACGGGGAGTCA
GGCAACTATGGATGAACGAAATAGACAGATCGCTGAGATAGGTGCCTCACTGATTAAGCATTGGTAACTG
TCAGACCAAGTTTACTCATATATACTTTAGATTGATTTAAAACTTCATTTTTAATTTAAAAGGATCTAGG
TGAAGATCCTTTTTGATAATCTCATGACCAAAATCCCTTAACGTGAGTTTTCGTTCCACTGAGCGTCAGA
CCCCGTAGAAAAGATCAAAGGATCTTCTTGAGATCCTTTTTTTCTGCGCGTAATCTGCTGCTTGCAAACA
AAAAAACCACCGCTACCAGCGGTGGTTTGTTTGCCGGATCAAGAGCTACCAACTCTTTTTCCGAAGGTAA
CTGGCTTCAGCAGAGCGCAGATACCAAATACTGTTCTTCTAGTGTAGCCGTAGTTAGGCCACCACTTCAA
GAACTCTGTAGCACCGCCTACATACCTCGCTCTGCTAATCCTGTTACCAGTGGCTGCTGCCAGTGGCGAT
AAGTCGTGTCTTACCGGGTTGGACTCAAGACGATAGTTACCGGATAAGGCGCAGCGGTCGGGCTGAACGG
GGGGTTCGTGCACACAGCCCAGCTTGGAGCGAACGACCTACACCGAACTGAGATACCTACAGCGTGAGCT
ATGAGAAAGCGCCACGCTTCCCGAAGGGAGAAAGGCGGACAGGTATCCGGTAAGCGGCAGGGTCGGAACA
GGAGAGCGCACGAGGGAGCTTCCAGGGGGAAACGCCTGGTATCTTTATAGTCCTGTCGGGTTTCGCCACC
TCTGACTTGAGCGTCGATTTTTGTGATGCTCGTCAGGGGGGCGGAGCCTATGGAAAAACGCCAGCAACGC
GGCCTTTTTACGGTTCCTGGCCTTTTGCTGGCCTTTTGCTCACATGTTCTTTCCTGCGTTATCCCCTGAT
TCTGTGGATAACCGTATTACCGCCTTTGAGTGAGCTGATACCGCTCGCCGCAGCCGAACGACCGAGCGCA
GCGAGTCAGTGAGCGAGGAAGCGGAAGAGCGCCCAATACGCAAACCGCCTCTCCCCGCGCGTTGGCCGAT
TCATTAATGCAGCTGGCACGACAGGTTTCCCGACTGGAAAGCGGGCAGTGAGCGCAACGCAATTAATGTG
AGTTAGCTCACTCATTAGGCACCCCAGGCTTTACACTTTATGCTTCCGGCTCGTATGTTGTGTGGAATTG
TGAGCGGATAACAATTTCACACAGGAAACAGCTATGACCATGATTACGCCAAGCGCGCAATTAACCCTCA
CTAAAGGGAACAAAAGCTGGAGCTGCAAGC
