>Addgene plasmid #142986 | TFORF2766 | depositor partial sequence | sequence record 281096 | Insert
ACCGCCACCATGCATTTTGAGGAGACAACAGCTCTGGGTACAACAAAGGAATCTCCTCCTACCTCACCCC
TCAGTGGGGGCTCAGCCCCTGGAGCCCACCTGGAGCCTCCTTATGACCCAGGGACACACCACCTCCCCAG
TGGGGACTTCGCTCAATGTACTTCTCCAGTTCCTACCCTTCCTCAAGTGGGGAACTCAGGAGACCAAGCA
GGGGCAACTGTACTTCGGATGGTCAGGCCCCAGGATACTGTGGCATATGAGGACCTATCTGTAGACTACA
CTCAGAAGAAATGGAAAAGTCTCACACTCAGTCAGAGAGCCCTGCAGTGGAACATGATGCCAGAAAATCA
CCATAGCATGGCCTCCTTGGGTGAGAACATGATGAAGGGTTCAGAGTTGACTCCAAAGCAGGAATTTTTT
AAAGGATCAGAGTCATCTAACAGGACATCAGGGGGACTCTTTGGGGTGGTTCCTGGGGCAGCAGAGACTG
GAGATGTTTGTGAAGATACTTTCAAGGAGTTAGAAGGACAAACCTCAGATGAAGAAGGGAGCAGACTAGA
AAATGATTTCTTGGAAATAACAGATGAAGATAAGAAAAAATCCACAAAAGACAGATATGACAAATATAAG
GAAGTTGGGGAACATCCACCTCTGTCTTCCAGTCCTGTTGAACATGAAGGAGTTTTAAAGGGACAGAAAT
CCTATCGATGTGATGAATGTGGCAAAGCTTTCAATCGGAGTTCTCACCTTATTGGCCATCAGAGAATCCA
CACTGGAGAGAAACCCTATGAGTGTAATGAGTGTGGGAAGACCTTCAGGCAAACCTCCCAGCTCATTGTT
CATCTCAGAACCCACACAGGGGAAAAACCCTATGAATGCAGTGAGTGTGGAAAGGCCTATAGGCACAGCT
CCCATCTCATTCAACACCAGAGACTCCATAATGGGGAGAAACCCTATAAATGTAATGAATGTGCAAAAGC
CTTTACTCAGAGTTCCCGACTCACTGACCACCAGAGAACCCATACTGGGGAGAAACCTTATGAATGCAAT
GAGTGTGGAGAGGCATTCATTCGAAGCAAAAGTCTTGCTCGACATCAGGTCCTGCACACTGGCTGGAGTA
CAATGGCGTAGTAATGAACTAGTCCGTAACTTGAAAGTATTTCGATTTCTTGGCTTTATATATCTTGTGG
AAAGGACGACTCGTAACCACAGCGAGCTTATAT
