>Addgene plasmid #142986 | TFORF2766 | depositor partial sequence | sequence record 281097 | Barcode
CTCGTAACCACAGCGAGCTTATAT
